>Addgene plasmid #195161 | siRNA-resistant ABHD16A-mCherry | addgene full sequence | sequence record 384091 | Addgene NGS Result
TAGTTATTAATAGTAATCAATTACGGGGTCATTAGTTCATAGCCCATATATGGAGTTCCGCGTTACATAA
CTTACGGTAAATGGCCCGCCTGGCTGACCGCCCAACGACCCCCGCCCATTGACGTCAATAATGACGTATG
TTCCCATAGTAACGCCAATAGGGACTTTCCATTGACGTCAATGGGTGGAGTATTTACGGTAAACTGCCCA
CTTGGCAGTACATCAAGTGTATCATATGCCAAGTACGCCCCCTATTGACGTCAATGACGGTAAATGGCCC
GCCTGGCATTATGCCCAGTACATGACCTTATGGGACTTTCCTACTTGGCAGTACATCTACGTATTAGTCA
TCGCTATTACCATGGTGATGCGGTTTTGGCAGTACATCAATGGGCGTGGATAGCGGTTTGACTCACGGGG
ATTTCCAAGTCTCCACCCCATTGACGTCAATGGGAGTTTGTTTTGGCACCAAAATCAACGGGACTTTCCA
AAATGTCGTAACAACTCCGCCCCATTGACGCAAATGGGCGGTAGGCGTGTACGGTGGGAGGTCTATATAA
GCAGAGCTGGTTTAGTGAACCGTCAGATCCGCTAGCGCTACCGGACTCAGATCTCGAGCTCAAGCTTATG
GCGAAGCTGCTGAGCTGCGTCCTAGGCCCCCGGCTCTACAAAATCTACCGGGAGAGGGACTCTGAAAGGG
CCCCGGCCAGCGTCCCTGAGACGCCAACGGCAGTCACTGCCCCCCATTCCAGCTCCTGGGATACGTACTA
TCAGCCCCGTGCCCTGGAGAAACATGCTGACAGCATCCTGGCACTGGCTTCAGTATTCTGGTCCATCTCT
TATTACTCCTCTCCCTTCGCCTTCTTCTACTTGTACAGGAAAGGTTACTTGAGTTTAAGTAAGGTAGTAC
CATTTTCTCACTATGCTGGGACATTGCTGCTACTTCTGGCAGGTGTGGCCTGCCTCCGAGGCATTGGCCG
CTGGACCAACCCCCAGTACCGGCAGTTCATCACCATCTTGGAAGCAACACATCGGAACCAGTCTTCAGAA
AACAAGAGGCAGCTTGCCAACTACAACTTTGACTTCCGGAGCTGGCCAGTCGACTTCCACTGGGAAGAAC
CCAGCAGCCGGAAGGAGTCTCGAGGGGGCCCTTCCCGCCGGGGTGTGGCCCTGCTTCGCCCAGAGCCCCT
GCACCGGGGGACAGCAGACACCCTCCTCAACCGGGTTAAGAAGCTGCCTTGTCAGATCACCAGCTACCTG
GTGGCGCACACCCTAGGGCGCCGGATGCTGTATCCAGGCTCTGTGTACCTGCTGCAGAAGGCCCTCATGC
CTGTGCTGCTGCAGGGCCAGGCCCGACTGGTGGAAGAGTGTAATGGGCGCCGGGCAAAGCTGCTGGCCTG
TGATGGCAATGAGATTGACACCATGTTTGTGGACCGGCGGGGGACAGCTGAGCCCCAGGGACAGAAGCTG
GTGATCTGCTGTGAGGGGAATGCTGGGTTTTATGAGGTGGGCTGCGTCTCCACGCCCCTGGAAGCTGGAT
ATTCAGTCCTGGGCTGGAATCATCCAGGCTTTGCTGGAAGCACGGGGGTGCCATTCCCGCAGAATGAGGC
TAATGCCATGGATGTGGTGGTCCAGTTTGCCATCCACCGCCTGGGCTTCCAGCCCCAGGACATCATCATC
TACGCCTGGTCCATCGGCGGCTTCACTGCCACGTGGGCAGCCATGTCCTACCCAGATGTTAGTGCCATGA
TCCTGGATGCCTCCTTTGATGACCTGGTGCCCTTGGCCTTGAAGGTCATGCCAGACAGCTGGAGGGGCCT
GGTGACCAGGACCGTGAGGCAGCATCTCAATCTAAACAACGCGGAGCAGCTGTGCAGATACCAGGGTCCT
GTACTGCTGATCCGGAGAACCAAGGATGAGATCATCACCACCACGGTTCCTGAGGACATCATGTCCAACC
GAGGCAATGACCTCCTGCTGAAGCTCCTGCAGCATCGGTATCCCCGGGTGATGGCAGAGGAGGGTCTTCG
AGTGGTGAGGCAGTGGTTGGAGGCCTCCTCACAGCTGGAGGAAGCCTCAATTTATAGCCGATGGGAGGTG
GAAGAGGACTGGTGTCTGTCTGTCCTCCGCTCCTACCAGGCAGAACACGGGCCTGACTTCCCCTGGAGCG
TGGGGGAGGACATGAGTGCAGATGGACGGCGGCAGCTGGCTTTGTTTCTGGCTCGGAAGCATCTGCACAA
CTTTGAGGCCACTCACTGCACCCCACTCCCAGCCCAGAACTTCCAGATGCCCTGGCACCTCCCGCGGGCC
CGGGATCCACCGGTCATGGTGAGCAAGGGCGAGGAGGATAACATGGCCATCATCAAGGAGTTCATGCGCT
TCAAGGTGCACATGGAGGGCTCCGTGAACGGCCACGAGTTCGAGATCGAGGGCGAGGGCGAGGGCCGCCC
CTACGAGGGCACCCAGACCGCCAAGCTGAAGGTGACCAAGGGTGGCCCCCTGCCCTTCGCCTGGGACATC
CTGTCCCCTCAGTTCATGTACGGCTCCAAGGCCTACGTGAAGCACCCCGCCGACATCCCCGACTACTTGA
AGCTGTCCTTCCCCGAGGGCTTCAAGTGGGAGCGCGTGATGAACTTCGAGGACGGCGGCGTGGTGACCGT
GACCCAGGACTCCTCCCTGCAGGACGGCGAGTTCATCTACAAGGTGAAGCTGCGCGGCACCAACTTCCCC
TCCGACGGCCCCGTAATGCAGAAGAAGACCATGGGCTGGGAGGCCTCCTCCGAGCGGATGTACCCCGAGG
ACGGCGCCCTGAAGGGCGAGATCAAGCAGAGGCTGAAGCTGAAGGACGGCGGCCACTACGACGCTGAGGT
CAAGACCACCTACAAGGCCAAGAAGCCCGTGCAGCTGCCCGGCGCCTACAACGTCAACATCAAGTTGGAC
ATCACCTCCCACAACGAGGACTACACCATCGTGGAACAGTACGAACGCGCCGAGGGCCGCCACTCCACCG
GCGGCATGGACGAGCTGTACAAGTAGGCGGCCGCGACTCTAGATCATAATCAGCCATACCACATTTGTAG
AGGTTTTACTTGCTTTAAAAAACCTCCCACACCTCCCCCTGAACCTGAAACATAAAATGAATGCAATTGT
TGTTGTTAACTTGTTTATTGCAGCTTATAATGGTTACAAATAAAGCAATAGCATCACAAATTTCACAAAT
AAAGCATTTTTTTCACTGCATTCTAGTTGTGGTTTGTCCAAACTCATCAATGTATCTTAAGGCGTAAATT
GTAAGCGTTAATATTTTGTTAAAATTCGCGTTAAATTTTTGTTAAATCAGCTCATTTTTTAACCAATAGG
CCGAAATCGGCAAAATCCCTTATAAATCAAAAGAATAGACCGAGATAGGGT
[37 nt withheld, positions 3412-3448]
AAAGAACGTGGACTCCAACGTCAAAGG
[49 nt withheld, positions 3476-3524]
T
[91 nt withheld, positions 3526-3616]
G
[124 nt withheld, positions 3618-3741]
CAGGTGGCACTTTTCGGGGAAATGTGCGCGGAACCCCTATTTGTTTATTTTTCTAAATACATTCAAATAT
GTATCCGCTCATGAGACAATAACCCTGATAAATGCTTCAATAATATTGAAAAAGGAAGAGTCCTGAGGCG
GAAAGAACCAGCTGTGGAATGTGTGTCAGTTAGGGTGTGGAAAGTCCCCAGGCTCCCCAGCAGGCAGAAG
TATGCAAAGCATGCATCTCAATTAGTCAGCAACCAGGTGTGGAAAGTCCCCAGGCTCCCCAGCAGGCAGA
AGTATGCAAAGCATGCATCTCAATTAGTCAGCAACCATAGTCCCGCCCCTAACTCCGCCCATCCCGCCCC
TAACTCCGCCCAGTTCCGCCCATTCTCCGCCCCATGGCTGACTAATTTTTTTTATTTATGCAGAGGCCGA
GGCCGCCTCGGCCTCTGAGCTATTCCAGAAGTAGTGAGGAGGCTTTTTTGGAGGCCTAGGCTTTTGCAAA
GATCGATCAAGAGACAGGATGAGGATCGTTTCGCATGATTGAACAAGATGGATTGCACGCAGGTTCTCCG
GCCGCTTGGGTGGAGAGGCTATTCGGCTATGACTGGGCACAACAGACAATCGGCTGCTCTGATGCCGCCG
TGTTCCGGCTGTCAGCGCAGGGGCGCCCGGTTCTTTTTGTCAAGACCGACCTGTCCGGTGCCCTGAATGA
ACTGCAAGACGAGGCAGCGCGGCTATCGTGGCTGGCCACGACGGGCGTTCCTTGCGCAGCTGTGCTCGAC
GTTGTCACTGAAGCGGGAAGGGACTGGCTGCTATTGGGCGAAGTGCCGGGGCAGGATCTCCTGTCATCTC
ACCTTGCTCCTGCCGAGAAAGTATCCATCATGGCTGATGCAATGCGGCGGCTGCATACGCTTGATCCGGC
TACCTGCCCATTCGACCACCAAGCGAAACATCGCATCGAGCGAGCACGTACTCGGATGGAAGCCGGTCTT
GTCGATCAGGATGATCTGGACGAAGAGCATCAGGGGCTCGCGCCAGCCGAACTGTTCGCCAGGCTCAAGG
CGAGCATGCCCGACGGCGAGGATCTCGTCGTGACCCATGGCGATGCCTGCTTGCCGAATATCATGGTGGA
AAATGGCCGCTTTTCTGGATTCATCGACTGTGGCCGGCTGGGTGTGGCGGACCGCTATCAGGACATAGCG
TTGGCTACCCGTGATATTGCTGAAGAGCTTGGCGGCGAATGGGCTGACCGCTTCCTCGTGCTTTACGGTA
TCGCCGCTCCCGATTCGCAGCGCATCGCCTTCTATCGCCTTCTTGACGAGTTCTTCTGAGCGGGACTCTG
GGGTTCGAAATGACCGACCAAGCGACGCCCAACCTGCCATCACGAGATTTCGATTCCACCGCCGCCTTCT
ATGAAAGGTTGGGCTTCGGAATCGTTTTCCGGGACGCCGGCTGGATGATCCTCCAGCGCGGGGATCTCAT
GCTGGAGTTCTTCGCCCACCCTAGGGGGAGGCTAACTGAAACACGGAAGGAGACAATACCGGAAGGAACC
CGCGCTATGACGGCAATAAAAAGACAGAATAAAACGCACGGTGTTGGGTCGTTTGTTCATAAACGCGGGG
TTCGGTCCCAGGGCTGGCACTCTGTCGATACCCCACCGAGACCCCATTGGGGCCAATACGCCCGCGTTTC
TTCCTTTTCCCCACCCCACCCCCCAAGTTCGGGTGAAGGCCCAGGGCTCGCAGCCAACGTCGGGGCGGCA
GGCCCTGCCATAGCCTCAGGTTACTCATATATACTTTAGATTGATTTAAAACTTCATTTTTAATTTAAAA
GGATCTAGGTGAAGATCCTTTTTGATAATCTCATGACCAAAATCCCTTAACGTGAGTTTTCGTTCCACTG
AGCGTCAGACCCCGTAGAAAAGATCAAAGGATCTTCTTGAGATCCTTTTTTTCTGCGCGTAATCTGCTGC
TTGCAAACAAAAAAACCACCGCTACCAGCGGTGGTTTGTTTGCCGGATCAAGAGCTACCAACTCTTTTTC
CGAAGGTAACTGGCTTCAGCAGAGCGCAGATACCAAATACTGTTCTTCTAGTGTAGCCGTAGTTAGGCCA
CCACTTCAAGAACTCTGTAGCACCGCCTACATACCTCGCTCTGCTAATCCTGTTACCAGTGGCTGCTGCC
AGTGGCGATAAGTCGTGTCTTACCGGGTTGGACTCAAGACGATAGTTACCGGATAAGGCGCAGCGGTCGG
GCTGAACGGGGGGTTCGTGCACACAGCCCAGCTTGGAGCGAACGACCTACACCGAACTGAGATACCTACA
GCGTGAGCTATGAGAAAGCGCCACGCTTCCCGAAGGGAGAAAGGCGGACAGGTATCCGGTAAGCGGCAGG
GTCGGAACAGGAGAGCGCACGAGGGAGCTTCCAGGGGGAAACGCCTGGTATCTTTATAGTCCTGTCGGGT
TTCGCCACCTCTGACTTGAGCGTCGATTTTTGTGATGCTCGTCAGGGGGGCGGAGCCTATGGAAAAACGC
CAGCAACGCGGCCTTTTTACGGTTCCTGGCCTTTTGCTGGCCTTTTGCTCACATGTTCTTTCCTGCGTTA
TCCCCTGATTCTGTGGATAACCGTATTACCGCCATGCAT
Features (pLannotate 1.2.2; 16 found; start..end, strand, type, name):
     61..364     +  enhancer       CMV enhancer: human cytomegalovirus immediate early enhancer
    365..568     +  promoter       CMV promoter: human cytomegalovirus (CMV) immediate early promoter
    591..627     +  misc_feature   MCS (fragment): multiple cloning site
    628..2301    +  CDS            ABHD16A: ABHGA_HUMAN - Also known as BAT5 From Homo sapiens (Human).
   2302..2324    +  misc_feature   MCS (fragment): multiple cloning site
   2326..3036    +  CDS            mCherry: monomeric derivative of DsRed fluorescent protein (Shaner et al., 2004) mammalian codon-optimized
   3052..3135    +  CDS            large T antigen (fragment): large T antigen from SV40 (simian virus 40)
   3158..3279    +  polyA_signal   SV40 poly(A) signal: SV40 polyadenylation signal
   3313..3741    -  rep_origin     f1 ori (sequence partly withheld): f1 bacteriophage origin of replication; arrow indicates direction of (+) strand synthesis
   3768..3872    +  promoter       AmpR promoter: bla
   3874..4231    +  promoter       SV40 promoter: SV40 enhancer and early promoter
   4266..5060    +  CDS            NeoR/KanR: aminoglycoside phosphotransferase from Tn5; aph(3')-II (or nptII); confers resistance to neomycin, kanamycin, and G418 (Geneticin®)
   5081..5233    +  CDS            ble (fragment): BLE_KLEPN - Experimental evidence at protein level: Swiss-Prot protein existence level 1. Binding protein with a strong affinity to the bleomycin family of antibiotics. Binds to CL990; an antimitotic-antibiotic compound. From Klebsiella pneumoniae.
   5292..5339    +  polyA_signal   HSV TK poly(A) signal: herpes simplex virus thymidine kinase polyadenylation signal (Cole and Stacy, 1985)
   5430..5446    -  polyA_signal   bGH poly(A) signal (fragment): bovine growth hormone polyadenylation signal
   5668..6256    +  rep_origin     ori: high-copy-number ColE1/pMB1/pBR322/pUC origin of replication
