[The description below was written by a language model from this plasmid's Addgene catalogue record and pLannotate feature annotations shown in this document.]
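Description:
siRNA-resistant ABHD16A-mCherry is a mammalian expression plasmid built on the mCherry-N1 backbone, about 6.4 kb in the sequenced record. It is propagated in E. coli through a high-copy ColE1/pUC-type origin and selected with kanamycin. The resistance gene is the Tn5 aminoglycoside phosphotransferase (NeoR/KanR). It sits behind tandem bacterial (bla) and SV40 early promoters and is followed by an HSV TK polyadenylation signal, so the same marker can also support G418 selection in mammalian cells. An f1 origin is present as well. Short annotated fragments of SV40 large T antigen, ble and the bGH poly(A) signal appear to be backbone remnants rather than functional parts.

The payload is the 1,674 bp coding sequence of human ABHD16A (isoform 1, also known as BAT5), a phosphatidylserine lipase. It was cloned between HindIII and SacII sites in the multiple cloning site, and both sites are retained. Transcription is driven by the CMV immediate-early enhancer and promoter and terminated by the SV40 poly(A) signal. A short linker derived from the cloning site joins the ABHD16A sequence to a downstream mCherry, giving a C-terminally tagged red fluorescent fusion. Wobble (synonymous) mutations across codons L90 to P95 alter the siRNA target site without changing the encoded protein.

This design suits knockdown-and-rescue experiments, in which endogenous ABHD16A is depleted by siRNA while the tagged version is re-expressed and visualised by fluorescence microscopy. The associated work concerns ER-associated mitochondrial constriction during fission and fusion. The depositor notes that repository sequencing detected an early stop codon in the insert ORF, which is stated not to affect plasmid function.
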