Addgene plasmid #195161: siRNA-resistant ABHD16A-mCherry
Purpose: mammalian expression of siRNA-resistant ABHD16A tagged with mCherry
Depositing lab: Gia Voeltz. Depositing organization: University of Colorado, Boulder. Publication: An ER phospholipid hydrolase drives ER-associated mitochondrial constriction for fission and fusion. Nguyen TT, Voeltz GK. Elife. 2022 Nov 30;11:e84279. doi: 10.7554/eLife.84279. PubMed 36448541.
Backbone
  Vector backbone: mCherry-N1
  Vector type: Mammalian Expression
Growth in bacteria
  Bacterial resistance: Kanamycin, 50 μg/mL
  Growth temperature: 37°C
  Growth strain: DH5alpha
  Copy number: High Copy
Gene/Insert
  Gene/Insert name: ABHD16A (alt names: Phosphatidylserine lipase ABHD16A, isoform 1; BAT5)
  Species: H. sapiens (human)
  Insert size (bp): 1674
  Mutation: Wobble mutations for siRNA resistance from L90 to P95
  Entrez Gene: ABHD16A (a.k.a. BAT5, D6S82E, NG26, PP199, SPG86, hBAT5)
  Promoter: CMV
  Tag / fusion protein: mCherry (C terminal on backbone)
  Cloning method: Restriction Enzyme; 5′ cloning site HindIII (not destroyed); 3′ cloning site SacII (not destroyed)
Terms and licenses: Academic/Nonprofit Terms; Industry Terms: Not Available to Industry
Depositor comments: Addgene NGS results found an early stop codon in insert ORF, but it will not affect plasmid function.
How to cite: siRNA-resistant ABHD16A-mCherry was a gift from Gia Voeltz (Addgene plasmid # 195161 ; http://n2t.net/addgene:195161 ; RRID:Addgene_195161)
